>Addgene plasmid #103272 | LSB-hsa-miR-16-5p | depositor full sequence | sequence record 195593 | Full Sequence
AATTGAGGGGATAACGCAGGAAAGAACATGTGAGCAAAAGGCCAGCAAAAGGCCAGGAACCGTAAAAAGG
CCGCGTTGCTGGCGTTTTTCCATAGGCTCCGCCCCCCTGACGAGCATCACAAAAATCGACGCTCAAGTCA
GAGGTGGCGAAACCCGACAGGACTATAAAGATACCAGGCGTTTCCCCCTGGAAGCTCCCTCGTGCGCTCT
CCTGTTCCGACCCTGCCGCTTACCGGATACCTGTCCGCCTTTCTCCCTTCGGGAAGCGTGGCGCTTTCTC
ATAGCTCACGCTGTAGGTATCTCAGTTCGGTGTAGGTCGTTCGCTCCAAGCTGGGCTGTGTGCACGAACC
CCCCGTTCAGCCCGACCGCTGCGCCTTATCCGGTAACTATCGTCTTGAGTCCAACCCGGTAAGACACGAC
TTATCGCCACTGGCAGCAGCCACTGGTAACAGGATTAGCAGAGCGAGGTATGTAGGCGGTGCTACAGAGT
TCTTGAAGTGGTGGCCTAACTACGGCTACACTAGAAGAACAGTATTTGGTATCTGCGCTCTGCTGAAGCC
AGTTACCTTCGGAAAAAGAGTTGGTAGCTCTTGATCCGGCAAACAAACCACCGCTGGTAGCGGTGGTTTT
TTTGTTTGCAAGCAGCAGATTACGCGCAGAAAAAAAGGATCTCAAGAAGATCCTTTGATCTTTTCTACGG
GGTCTGACGCTCAGTGGAACGAAAACTCACGTTAAGGGATTTTGGTCATGAGATTATCAAAAAGGATCTT
CACCTAGATCCTTTTAAATTAAAAATGAAGTTTTAAATCAATCTAAAGTATATATGAGTAAACTTGGTCT
GACAGTTACCAATGCTTAATCAGTGAGGCACCTATCTCAGCGATCTGTCTATTTCGTTCATCCATAGTTG
CCTGACTCCCCGTCGTGTAGATAACTACGATACGGGAGGGCTTACCATCTGGCCCCAGTGCTGCAATGAT
ACCGCGAGAACCACGCTCACCGGCTCCAGATTTATCAGCAATAAACCAGCCAGCCGGAAGGGCCGAGCGC
AGAAGTGGTCCTGCAACTTTATCCGCCTCCATCCAGTCTATTAATTGTTGCCGGGAAGCTAGAGTAAGTA
GTTCGCCAGTTAATAGTTTGCGCAACGTTGTTGCCATTGCTACAGGCATCGTGGTGTCACGCTCGTCGTT
TGGTATGGCTTCATTCAGCTCCGGTTCCCAACGATCAAGGCGAGTTACATGATCCCCCATGTTGTGCAAA
AAAGCGGTTAGCTCCTTCGGTCCTCCGATCGTTGTCAGAAGTAAGTTGGCCGCAGTGTTATCACTCATGG
TTATGGCAGCACTGCATAATTCTCTTACTGTCATGCCATCCGTAAGATGCTTTTCTGTGACTGGTGAGTA
CTCAACCAAGTCATTCTGAGAATAGTGTATGCGGCGACCGAGTTGCTCTTGCCCGGCGTCAATACGGGAT
AATACCGCGCCACATAGCAGAACTTTAAAAGTGCTCATCATTGGAAAACGTTCTTCGGGGCGAAAACTCT
CAAGGATCTTACCGCTGTTGAGATCCAGTTCGATGTAACCCACTCGTGCACCCAACTGATCTTCAGCATC
TTTTACTTTCACCAGCGTTTCTGGGTGAGCAAAAACAGGAAGGCAAAATGCCGCAAAAAAGGGAATAAGG
GCGACACGGAAATGTTGAATACTCATACTCTTCCTTTTTCAATATTATTGAAGCATTTATCAGGGTTATT
GTCTCATGAGCGGATACATATTTGAATGTAGCTCCGAATTTCTCGAGGGCTTGTCGACGACGGCGGTCTC
CGTCGTCAGGATCATGAATTCGACCCGCCTGCCACCATGACCGAGTACAAGCCCACGGTGCGCCTCGCCA
CCCGCGACGACGTCCCCCGGGCCGTACGCACCCTCGCCGCCGCGTTCGCCGACTACCCCGCCACGCGCCA
CACCGTCGACCCGGACCGCCACATCGAGCGGGTCACCGAGCTGCAAGAACTCTTCCTCACGCGCGTCGGG
CTCGACATCGGCAAGGTGTGGGTCGCGGACGACGGCGCCGCGGTGGCGGTCTGGACCACGCCGGAGAGCG
TCGAAGCGGGGGCGGTGTTCGCCGAGATCGGCCCGCGCATGGCCGAGTTGAGCGGTTCCCGGCTGGCCGC
GCAGCAACAGATGGAAGGCCTCCTGGCGCCGCACCGGCCCAAGGAGCCCGCGTGGTTCCTGGCCACCGTC
GGCGTCTCGCCCGACCACCAGGGCAAGGGTCTGGGCAGCGCCGTCGTGCTCCCCGGAGTGGAGGCGGCCG
AGCGCGCCGGGGTGCCCGCCTTCCTGGAGACATCCGCGCCCCGCAACCTCCCCTTCTACGAGCGGCTCGG
CTTCACCGTCACCGCCGACGTCGAGGTGCCCGAAGGACCGCGCACCTGGTGCATGACCCGCAAGCCCGGT
GCCTGATACGCGTGAATTCACTCCTCAGGTGCAGGCTGCCTATCAGAAGGTGGTGGCTGGTGTGGCCAAT
GCCCTGGCTCACAAATACCACTGAGATCTTTTTCCCTCTGCCAAAAATTATGGGGACATCATGAAGCCCC
TTGAGCATCTGACTTCTGGCTAATAAAGGAAATTTATTTTCATTGCAATAGTGTGTTGGAATTTTTTGTG
TCTCTCACTCGGAAGGACATATGGGAGGGCAAATCATTTAAAACATCAGAATGAGTATTTGGTTTAGAGT
TTGGCAACATATGCCCATATGCTGGCTGCCATGAACAAAGGTTGGCTATAAAGAGGTCATCAGTATATGA
AACAGCCCCCTGCTGTCCATTCCTTATTCCATAGAAAAGCCTTGACTTGAGGTTAGATTTTTTTTATATT
TTGTTTTGTGTTATTTTTTTCTTTAACATCCCTAAAATTTTCCTTACATGTTTTACTAGCCAGATTTTTC
CTCCTCTCCTGACTACTCCCAGTCATAGCTGTCCCTCTTCTCTTATGGAGATCCCTCGACCTGCAGCCCA
AGCTTGAATTCTCTAGAATTACCCTGTTATCCCTATGCTTGGTTTACCGAGCTCTTATTGGTTTTCAAAC
TTCATTGACTGTGCCCAACGCGCCTGGGAGCTCACGGGGACAGCCCCCCCCCAAAGCCCCCAGGGATGTA
ATTACGTCCCTCCCCCGCTAGGGGGCAGCAGCGAGCCGCCCGGGGCTCCGCTCCGGTCCGGCGCTCCCCC
CGCATCCCCGAGCCGGCAGCGTGCGGGGACAGCCCGGGCACGGGGAAGGTGGCACGGGATCGCTTTCCTC
TGAACGCTTCTCGCTGCTCTTTGAGCCTGCAGACACCTGGGGGGATACGGGGAAAAAGCTAGGCTGAAAG
ACCGGTTCTTAGAATGACACGCGCCTGGGAGCTCACGGGGACAGCCCCCCCCCAAAGCCCCCAGGGATGT
AATTACGTCCCTCCCCCGCTAGGGGGCAGCAGCGAGCCGCCCGGGGCTCCGCTCCGGTCCGGCGCTCCCC
CCGCATCCCCGAGCCGGCAGCGTGCGGGGACAGCCCGGGCACGGGGAAGGTGGCACGGGATCGCTTTCCT
CTGAACGCTTCTCGCTGCTCTTTGAGCCTGCAGACACCTGGGGGGATACGGGGAAAAAGCTAACTTCTGA
GACGACAACTTTGTATAGAAAAGTTGGCTCCGAATTCGCCCTTGACAGCAGAGATCCAGTTTGGTTAATT
AATTGGCTCCGGTGCCCGTCAGTGGGCAGAGCGCACATCGCCCACAGTCCCCGAGAAGTTGTGGGGAGGG
GTCGGCAATTGAACCGGTGCCTAGAGAAGGTGGCGCGGGGTAAACTGGGAAAGTGATGTCGTGTACTGGC
TCCGCCTTTTTCCCGAGGGTGGGGGAGAACCGTATATAAGTGCAGTAGTCGCCGTGAACGTTCTTTTTCG
CAACGGGTTTGCCGCCAGAACACAGGTAAGTGCCGTGTGTGGTTCCCGCGGGCCTGGCCTCTTTACGGGT
TATGGCCCTTGCGTGCCTTGAATTACTTCCACCTGGCTGCAGTACGTGATTCTTGATCCCGAGCTTCGGG
TTGGAAGTGGGTGGGAGAGTTCGAGGCCTTGCGCTTAAGGAGCCCCTTCGCCTCGTGCTTGAGTTGAGGC
CTGGCCTGGGCGCTGGGGCCGCCGCGTGCGAATCTGGTGGCACCTTCGCGCCTGTCTCGCTGCTTTCGAT
AAGTCTCTAGCCATTTAAAATTTTTGATGACCTGCTGCGACGCTTTTTTTCTGGCAAGATAGTCTTGTAA
ATGCGGGCCAAGATCTGCACACTGGTATTTCGGTTTTTGGGGCCGCGGGCGGCGACGGGGCCCGTGCGTC
CCAGCGCACATGTTCGGCGAGGCGGGGCCTGCGAGCGCGGCCACCGAGAATCGGACGGGGGTAGTCTCAA
GCTGGCCGGCCTGCTCTGGTGCCTGGCCTCGCGCCGCCGTGTATCGCCCCGCCCTGGGCGGCAAGGCTGG
CCCGGTCGGCACCAGTTGCGTGAGCGGAAAGATGGCCGCTTCCCGGCCCTGCTGCAGGGAGCTCAAAATG
GAGGACGCGGCGCTCGGGAGAGCGGGCGGGTGAGTCACCCACACAAAGGAAAAGGGCCTTTCCGTCCTCA
GCCGTCGCTTCATGTGACTCCACGGAGTACCGGGCGCCGTCCAGGCACCTCGATTAGTTCTCGAGCTTTT
GGAGTACGTCGTCTTTAGGTTGGGGGGAGGGGTTTTATGCGATGGAGTTTCCCCACACTGAGTGGGTGGA
GACTGAAGTTAGGCCAGCTTGGCACTTGATGTAATTCTCCTTGGAATTTGCCCTTTTTGAGTTTGGATCT
TGGTTCATTCTCAAGCCTCAGACAGTGGTTCAAAGTTTTTTTCTTCCATTTCAGGTGTCGTGAGAAGGGC
GAATTCGACCCAAGTTTGTACAAAAAAGCAGGCTGGATCCAGGTGCCACCATGGTGAGCGAGCTGATTAA
GGAGAACATGCACATGAAGCTGTACATGGAGGGCACCGTGAACAACCACCACTTCAAGTGCACATCCGAG
GGCGAAGGCAAGCCCTACGAGGGCACCCAGACCATGAGAATCAAGGCGGTCGAGGGCGGCCCTCTCCCCT
TCGCCTTCGACATCCTGGCTACCAGCTTCATGTACGGCAGCAAAACCTTCATCAACCACACCCAGGGCAT
CCCCGACTTCTTTAAGCAGTCCTTCCCCGAGGGCTTCACATGGGAGAGAGTCACCACATACGAAGATGGG
GGCGTGCTGACCGCTACCCAGGACACCAGCCTCCAGGACGGCTGCCTCATCTACAACGTCAAGATCAGAG
GGGTGAACTTCCCATCCAACGGCCCTGTGATGCAGAAGAAAACACTCGGCTGGGAGGCCTCCACCGAGAC
ACTGTACCCCGCTGACGGCGGCCTGGAAGGCAGAGCCGACATGGCCCTGAAGCTCGTGGGCGGGGGCCAC
CTGATCTGCAACCTTAAGACCACATACAGATCCAAGAAACCCGCTAAGAACCTCAAGATGCCCGGCGTCT
ACTATGTGGACAGGAGACTGGAAAGAATCAAGGAGGCCGACAAAGAGACATACGTCGAGCAGCACGAGGT
GGCTGTGGCCAGATACTGCGACCTCCCTAGCAAACTGGGGCACAAACTTAATTGAGAATTCTACCACCCA
GCTTTCTTGTACAAAGTGGTACGTCTCAAGACCAGAGGTCTCTGCTTAGCTCCACCGCCAATATTTACGT
GCTGCTACGCCAATATTTACGTGCTGCTACGCCAATATTTACGTGCTGCTACGCCAATATTTACGTGCTG
CTACAACCAGAAGAGACCTGTGCTTCACTCCTCAGGTGCAGGCTGCCTATCAGAAGGTGGTGGCTGGTGT
GGCCAATGCCCTGGCTCACAAATACCACTGAGATCTTTTTCCCTCTGCCAAAAATTATGGGGACATCATG
AAGCCCCTTGAGCATCTGACTTCTGGCTAATAAAGGAAATTTATTTTCATTGCAATAGTGTGTTGGAATT
TTTTGTGTCTCTCACTCGGAAGGACATATGGGAGGGCAAATCATTTAAAACATCAGAATGAGTATTTGGT
TTAGAGTTTGGCAACATATGCCCATATGCTGGCTGCCATGAACAAAGGTTGGCTATAAAGAGGTCATCAG
TATATGAAACAGCCCCCTGCTGTCCATTCCTTATTCCATAGAAAAGCCTTGACTTGAGGTTAGATTTTTT
TTATATTTTGTTTTGTGTTATTTTTTTCTTTAACATCCCTAAAATTTTCCTTACATGTTTTACTAGCCAG
ATTTTTCCTCCTCTCCTGACTACTCCCAGTCATAGCTGTCCCTCTTCTCTTATGGAGATCCCGAGCGGTG
CGTTTTTATGCTTGTAGTATTGTATAATGTTTTTAAGATCCAAGCTTCTGACCTCTTCTCTTCCTCCCAC
AGGGCCTCGAGACAATTGCATCGATGGTACCAGTGAAAGTCTGCAATGAATTCGAGTTGGCGCGCCTGTC
ATTCTAAATCTCTCTTTCAGCCTAAAGCTTTTTCCCCGTATCCCCCCAGGTGTCTGCAGGCTCAAAGAGC
AGCGAGAAGCGTTCAGAGGAAAGCGATCCCGTGCCACCTTCCCCGTGCCCGGGCTGTCCCCGCACGCTGC
CGGCTCGGGGATGCGGGGGGAGCGCCGGACCGGAGCGGAGCCCCGGGCGGCTCGCTGCTGCCCCCTAGCG
GGGGAGGGACGTAATTACATCCCTGGGGGCTTTGGGAGGGGGCTGTCCCCGTGAGCTCCCAGGCGCGCCT
GTCATTCTAAATCTCTCTTTCAGCCTAAAGCTTTTTCCCCGTATCCCCCCAGGTGTCTGCAGGCTCAAAG
AGCAGCGAGAAGCGTTCAGAGGAAAGCGATCCCGTGCCACCTTCCCCGTGCCCGGGCTGTCCCCGCACGC
TGCCGGCTCGGGGATGCGGGGGGAGCGCCGGACCGGAGCGGAGCCCCGGGCGGCTCGCTGCTGCCCCCTA
GCGGGGGAGGGACGTAATTACATCCCTGGGGGCTTTGGGGGGGGGCTGTCCCCGTGAGCTCCCAGGCGCG
CCAACTCGGTACCGTATCGATGTCGACGTTAACGCTAGTGATATCAACTTTGTATAGAAAAGTTGGCTCC
GAATTCGCCCTTGACAGCAGAGATCCAGTTTGGTTAATTAATTGGCTCCGGTGCCCGTCAGTGGGCAGAG
CGCACATCGCCCACAGTCCCCGAGAAGTTGTGGGGAGGGGTCGGCAATTGAACCGGTGCCTAGAGAAGGT
GGCGCGGGGTAAACTGGGAAAGTGATGTCGTGTACTGGCTCCGCCTTTTTCCCGAGGGTGGGGGAGAACC
GTATATAAGTGCAGTAGTCGCCGTGAACGTTCTTTTTCGCAACGGGTTTGCCGCCAGAACACAGGTAAGT
GCCGTGTGTGGTTCCCGCGGGCCTGGCCTCTTTACGGGTTATGGCCCTTGCGTGCCTTGAATTACTTCCA
CCTGGCTGCAGTACGTGATTCTTGATCCCGAGCTTCGGGTTGGAAGTGGGTGGGAGAGTTCGAGGCCTTG
CGCTTAAGGAGCCCCTTCGCCTCGTGCTTGAGTTGAGGCCTGGCCTGGGCGCTGGGGCCGCCGCGTGCGA
ATCTGGTGGCACCTTCGCGCCTGTCTCGCTGCTTTCGATAAGTCTCTAGCCATTTAAAATTTTTGATGAC
CTGCTGCGACGCTTTTTTTCTGGCAAGATAGTCTTGTAAATGCGGGCCAAGATCTGCACACTGGTATTTC
GGTTTTTGGGGCCGCGGGCGGCGACGGGGCCCGTGCGTCCCAGCGCACATGTTCGGCGAGGCGGGGCCTG
CGAGCGCGGCCACCGAGAATCGGACGGGGGTAGTCTCAAGCTGGCCGGCCTGCTCTGGTGCCTGGCCTCG
CGCCGCCGTGTATCGCCCCGCCCTGGGCGGCAAGGCTGGCCCGGTCGGCACCAGTTGCGTGAGCGGAAAG
ATGGCCGCTTCCCGGCCCTGCTGCAGGGAGCTCAAAATGGAGGACGCGGCGCTCGGGAGAGCGGGCGGGT
GAGTCACCCACACAAAGGAAAAGGGCCTTTCCGTCCTCAGCCGTCGCTTCATGTGACTCCACGGAGTACC
GGGCGCCGTCCAGGCACCTCGATTAGTTCTCGAGCTTTTGGAGTACGTCGTCTTTAGGTTGGGGGGAGGG
GTTTTATGCGATGGAGTTTCCCCACACTGAGTGGGTGGAGACTGAAGTTAGGCCAGCTTGGCACTTGATG
TAATTCTCCTTGGAATTTGCCCTTTTTGAGTTTGGATCTTGGTTCATTCTCAAGCCTCAGACAGTGGTTC
AAAGTTTTTTTCTTCCATTTCAGGTGTCGTGAGAAGGGCGAATTCGACCCAAGTTTGTACAAAAAAGCAG
GCTCGCCACCATGGTGAGCAAGGGCGAGGAGCTGTTCACCGGGGTGGTGCCCATCCTGGTCGAGCTGGAC
GGCGACGTAAACGGCCACAAGTTCAGCGTGAGGGGCGAGGGCGAGGGCGATGCCACCAACGGCAAGCTGA
CCCTGAAGTTCATCTGCACCACCGGCAAGCTGCCCGTGCCCTGGCCCACCCTCGTGACCACCCTGAGCCA
CGGCGTGCAGTGCTTCGCCCGCTACCCCGACCACATGAAGCAGCACGACTTCTTCAAGTCCGCCATGCCC
GAAGGCTACGTCCAGGAGCGCACCATCTTCTTCAAGGACGACGGCACCTACAAGACCCGCGCCGAGGTGA
AGTTCGAGGGCGACACCCTAGTGAACCGCATCGAGCTGAAGGGCGTCGACTTCAAGGAGGACGGCAACAT
CCTGGGGCACAAGCTGGAGTACAACTTCAACAGCCACAACATCTATATCATGGCCGTCAAGCAGAAGAAC
GGCATCAAGGTGAACTTCAAGATCCGCCACAACGTGGAGGACGGCAGCGTGCAGCTCGCCGACCACTACC
AGCAGAACACCCCCATCGGCGACGGCCCCGTGCTGCTGCCCGACAGCCACTACCTGAGCACCCAGTCCGT
GCTGAGCAAAGACCCCAACGAGAAGCGCGATCACATGGTCCTGCTGGAGTTCCGCACCGCCGCCGGGATC
ACTCTCGGCATGGACGAGCTGTACAAGTAATACCACCCAGCTTTCTTGTACAAAGTGGTACGCGTGAATT
CACTCCTCAGGTGCAGGCTGCCTATCAGAAGGTGGTGGCTGGTGTGGCCAATGCCCTGGCTCACAAATAC
CACTGAGATCTTTTTCCCTCTGCCAAAAATTATGGGGACATCATGAAGCCCCTTGAGCATCTGACTTCTG
GCTAATAAAGGAAATTTATTTTCATTGCAATAGTGTGTTGGAATTTTTTGTGTCTCTCACTCGGAAGGAC
ATATGGGAGGGCAAATCATTTAAAACATCAGAATGAGTATTTGGTTTAGAGTTTGGCAACATATGCCCAT
ATGCTGGCTGCCATGAACAAAGGTTGGCTATAAAGAGGTCATCAGTATATGAAACAGCCCCCTGCTGTCC
ATTCCTTATTCCATAGAAAAGCCTTGACTTGAGGTTAGATTTTTTTTATATTTTGTTTTGTGTTATTTTT
TTCTTTAACATCCCTAAAATTTTCCTTACATGTTTTACTAGCCAGATTTTTCCTCCTCTCCTGACTACTC
CCAGTCATAGCTGTCCCTCTTCTCTTATGGAGATCCCTCGACCTGCAGCCCAAGCTTGGCGTAATCATGG
TCATAGCTGTTTCCTGTGTGAAATTGTTATCCGCTCACAATTCCACACAACATACGAGCCGGAAGCATAA
AGTGTAAAGCCTGGGGTGCCTAATGAGTGAGCTAACTCACATTAATTGCGTTGCGCTCACTGCCCGCTTT
CCAGTCGGGAAACCTGTCGTGCCAGCGGATCGACAGTACTAAGCTTGGTCTAATACCCAATCTCTCGTCT
TATCCAGATGTTTTATACGCCTCTGGCCCGTGTCTCAAAATCTCTGATGTTACATTGCACAAGATAAAAT
AATATCATCATGAACAATAAAACTGTCTGCTTACATAAACAGTAATACAAGGGGTGTTATGAGCCATATT
CAACGGGAAACGTCGAGGCCGCGATTAAATTCCAACATGGATGCTGATTTATATGGGTATAAATGGGCTC
GCGATAATGTCGGGCAATCAGGTGCGACAATCTATCGCTTGTATGGGAAGCCCGATGCGCCAGAGTTGTT
TCTGAAACATGGCAAAGGTAGCGTTGCCAATGATGTTACAGATGAGATGGTCAGACTAAACTGGCTGACG
GAATTTATGCCTCTTCCGACCATCAAGCATTTTATCCGTACTCCTGATGATGCATGGTTACTCACCACTG
CGATCCCCGGAAAAACAGCATTCCAGGTATTAGAAGAATATCCTGATTCAGGTGAAAATATTGTTGATGC
GCTGGCAGTGTTCCTGCGCCGGTTGCATTCGATTCCTGTTTGTAATTGTCCTTTTAACAGCGATCGCGTA
TTTCGTCTCGCTCAGGCGCAATCACGAATGAATAACGGTTTGGTTGATGCGAGTGATTTTGATGACGAGC
GTAATGGCTGGCCTGTTGAACAAGTCTGGAAAGAAATGCATAAACTTTTGCCATTCTCACCGGATTCAGT
CGTCACTCATGGTGATTTCTCACTTGATAACCTTATTTTTGACGAGGGGAAATTAATAGGTTGTATTGAT
GTTGGACGAGTCGGAATCGCAGACCGATACCAGGATCTTGCCATCCTATGGAACTGCCTCGGTGAGTTTT
CTCCTTCATTACAGAAACGGCTTTTTCAAAAATATGGTATTGATAATCCTGATATGAATAAATTGCAGTT
TCATTTGATGCTCGATGAGTTTTTCTAATCAGAATTGGTTAATTGGTTGTAACACTGGCAGAGCATTACG
CTGACTTGACGGGACGGCGCAAGCTCATGACCAAAATCCCTTAACGTGAGTTACGCGTCGTTCCACTGAG
CGTCAGAGGTATCACTAGTATTACAGAGGTAAGTTATAACAGTCGCCTAACCC
Features (pLannotate 1.2.2; 28 found; start..end, strand, type, name):
     87..675     -  rep_origin     ori: high-copy-number ColE1/pMB1/pBR322/pUC origin of replication
    846..1706    -  CDS            AmpR: β-lactamase; bla; confers resistance to ampicillin, carbenicillin, and related antibiotics
   1707..1778    -  promoter       AmpR promoter: bla
   1857..2456    +  CDS            PuroR: puromycin N-acetyltransferase; pac from Streptomyces alboniger; confers resistance to puromycin
   2461..2541    +  CDS            HBB (fragment): HBB_PONPY - Experimental evidence at transcript level: Swiss-Prot protein existence level 2. Involved in oxygen transport from the lung to the various peripheral tissues. From Pongo pygmaeus (Bornean orangutan).
   2612..2667    +  polyA_signal   β-globin poly(A) signal: rabbit β-globin polyadenylation signal (Gil and Proudfoot, 1987)
   3646..3666    +  protein_bind   attB4: mutant version of attB; core recombination site for the Gateway® BP reaction BP Clonase™
   3734..3945    +  promoter       EF-1α core promoter: core promoter for human elongation factor EF-1α
   3946..4884    +  intron         EF-1α intron A: intron upstream of the start codon of human EF-1α
   4911..4931    +  protein_bind   attB1: mutant version of attB; core recombination site for the Gateway® BP reaction BP Clonase™
   4951..5646    +  CDS            mKate2: mKate2 is a basic (constitutively fluorescent) red fluorescent protein published in 2009, derived from Entacmaea quadricolor. It is reported to be a rapidly-maturing monomer with moderate acid sensitivity.
   5666..5690    -  protein_bind   attB2: mutant version of attB; recombination site for the Gateway® BP reaction BP Clonase™
   5834..5908    +  CDS            HBB (fragment): HBB_PONPY - Experimental evidence at transcript level: Swiss-Prot protein existence level 2. Involved in oxygen transport from the lung to the various peripheral tissues. From Pongo pygmaeus (Bornean orangutan).
   5979..6034    +  polyA_signal   β-globin poly(A) signal: rabbit β-globin polyadenylation signal (Gil and Proudfoot, 1987)
   6418..6443    +  misc_feature   SA: splice acceptor site
   7115..7135    +  protein_bind   attB4: mutant version of attB; core recombination site for the Gateway® BP reaction BP Clonase™
   7203..7414    +  promoter       EF-1α core promoter: core promoter for human elongation factor EF-1α
   7415..8353    +  intron         EF-1α intron A: intron upstream of the start codon of human EF-1α
   8380..8400    +  protein_bind   attB1: mutant version of attB; core recombination site for the Gateway® BP reaction BP Clonase™
   8411..9127    +  CDS            EBFP2: EBFP2 is a basic (constitutively fluorescent) blue fluorescent protein published in 2007, derived from Aequorea victoria. It is reported to be a rapidly-maturing monomer with moderate acid sensitivity.
   9135..9159    -  protein_bind   attB2: mutant version of attB; recombination site for the Gateway® BP reaction BP Clonase™
   9163..9243    +  CDS            HBB (fragment): HBB_PONPY - Experimental evidence at transcript level: Swiss-Prot protein existence level 2. Involved in oxygen transport from the lung to the various peripheral tissues. From Pongo pygmaeus (Bornean orangutan).
   9314..9369    +  polyA_signal   β-globin poly(A) signal: rabbit β-globin polyadenylation signal (Gil and Proudfoot, 1987)
   9752..9774    -  protein_bind   lac operator (fragment): The lac repressor binds to the lac operator to inhibit transcription in E. coli. This inhibition can be relieved by adding lactose or isopropyl-β-D-thiogalactopyranoside (IPTG). lac repressor encoded by lacI
   9778..9808    -  promoter       lac promoter: promoter for the E. coli lac operon
   9823..9844    -  protein_bind   CAP binding site: CAP binding activates transcription in the presence of cAMP. E. coli catabolite activator protein
   9857..9896    -  CDS            lacI (fragment): lac repressor; lacI; The lac repressor binds to the lac operator to inhibit transcription in E. coli. This inhibition can be relieved by adding lactose or isopropyl-β-D-thiogalactopyranoside (IPTG).
  10069..10878   +  CDS            KanR: aminoglycoside phosphotransferase; aph(3')-Ia; confers resistance to kanamycin in bacteria or G418 (Geneticin®) in eukaryotes
