[The description below was written by a language model from this plasmid's Addgene catalogue record and pLannotate feature annotations shown in this document.]
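Description:
LSB-hsa-miR-16-5p is an 11 kb mammalian expression plasmid built on the Low Sensor Backbone (LSB), designed as a fluorescent reporter of microRNA activity for synthetic biology work. It is propagated in E. coli from a high-copy ColE1/pUC-type origin and carries both β-lactamase (ampicillin) and aph(3')-Ia (kanamycin) markers, with dual selection specified in the record. A puromycin N-acetyltransferase coding sequence followed by a rabbit β-globin polyadenylation signal is also present for selection in mammalian cells, although the feature table does not annotate a promoter directly upstream of it.

The payload consists of two parallel transcription units, each driven by the human EF-1α core promoter with its intron A and terminated by a β-globin 3' region and poly(A) signal. Both are flanked by Gateway attB4, attB1 and attB2 scars left over from modular assembly. The first unit expresses the red fluorescent protein mKate2. According to the record, it carries a target site for human miR-16-5p in its 3' UTR; this site is not separately annotated but would fall in the gap between the mKate2 cassette and its β-globin sequence. The second unit expresses the blue protein EBFP2 without a target and serves as an internal reference for transfection and expression level. When miR-16-5p is active in a cell, mKate2 is repressed while EBFP2 is unaffected, so the ratio of mKate2 to EBFP2 reports miRNA activity.

The depositor notes that the repeated polyadenylation elements make the plasmid inherently unstable. They also report small insertions flanking the puromycin coding region in the physical plasmid relative to the deposited sequence, which do not affect puromycin selection.
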