Addgene plasmid #103272: LSB-hsa-miR-16-5p
Purpose: Used to sense miRNA activity using fluorescence based tools. hsa-miR-16-5p target in 3' UTR of of mKate. miRNA activity can be measured by the repression of mKate2 relative to EBFP2 fluorescent proteins . Plasmid is inherently unstable; please see Depositor Comments
Depositing lab: Ron Weiss. Depositing organization: Massachusetts Institute of Technology. Publication: A mixed antagonistic/synergistic miRNA repression model enables accurate predictions of multi-input miRNA sensor activity. Gam JJ, Babb J, Weiss R. Nat Commun. 2018 Jun 22;9(1):2430. doi: 10.1038/s41467-018-04575-0. PubMed 29934631.
Backbone
  Vector backbone: Low Sensor Backbone (LSB)
  Vector type: Mammalian Expression, Synthetic Biology
Growth in bacteria
  Bacterial resistance: Ampicillin and Kanamycin, 100 & 50 μg/mL
  Growth temperature: 30°C
  Growth strain: NEB Stable
  Copy number: High Copy
Gene/Insert
  Gene/Insert name: hsa-miR-16-5p target
  Species: H. sapiens (human)
  Promoter: EF-1a
  Cloning method: Gibson Cloning
Terms and licenses: Academic/Nonprofit Terms; Industry Terms: Not Available to Industry
Depositor comments: Please note that this plasmid is inherently unstable due to a repeating poly A element. We recommend performing a diagnostic digest on multiple colonies upon receipt. The depositors would like to note the presence of several discrepancies between the depositor sequence and physical plasmid sequence. In particular, the sequences upstream and downstream of the puromycin coding region have 10 bp insertions which do not affect the ability to perform puromycin selection. The sequences for those regions within the physical plasmids are as follows: Upstream of Puro: GAATTCGACCGCCTGTCTCAAGGTGCCACC; Downstream of Puro: GCTTTGAGACTACGCGTGAATTCACTCCTC.
How to cite: LSB-hsa-miR-16-5p was a gift from Ron Weiss (Addgene plasmid # 103272 ; http://n2t.net/addgene:103272 ; RRID:Addgene_103272)
