>Addgene plasmid #103272 | LSB-hsa-miR-16-5p | depositor partial sequence | sequence record 195594 | hsa-miR-16-5p target
CGCCAATATTTACGTGCTGCTA
