>Addgene plasmid #103272 | LSB-hsa-miR-16-5p | addgene partial sequence | sequence record 240221 | mKate2-F 5'-ACCCGCTAAGAACCTCAAGA-3'
TCAAGGAGGCCGACAAAGAGACATACGTCGAGCAGCACGAGGTGGCTGTGGCCAGATACTGCGACCTCCC
TAGCAAACTGGGGCACAAACTTAATTGAGAATTCTACCACCCAGCTTTCTTGTACAAAGTGGTACGTCTC
AAGACCAGAGGTCTCTGCTTAGCTCCACCGCCAATATTTACGTGCTGCTACGCCAATATTTACGTGCTGC
TACGCCAATATTTACGTGCTGCTACGCCAATATTTACGTGCTGCTACAACCAGAAGAGACCTGTGCTTCA
CTCCTCAGGTGCAGGCTGCCTATCAGAAGGTGGTGGCTGGTGTGGCCAATGCCCTGGCTCACAAATACCA
CTGAGATCTTTTTCCCTCTGCCAAAAATTATGGGGACATCATGAAGCCCCTTGAGCATCTGACTTCTGGC
TAATAAAGGAAATTTATTTTCATTGCAATAGTGTGTTGGAATTTTTTGTGTCTCTCACTCGGAAGGACAT
ATGGGAGGGCAAATCATTTAAAACATCA
